>Addgene plasmid #178702 | pAAV-VTKS2-V5-APEX2-NES | addgene full sequence | sequence record 354854 | Addgene NGS Result
CCTGCAGGCAGCTGCGCGCTCGCTCGCTCACTGAGGCCGCCCGGGCGTCGGGCGACCTTTGGTCGCCCGG
CCTCAGTGAGCGAGCGAGCGCGCAGAGAGGGAGTGGCCAACTCCATCACTAGGGGTTCCTGCTAGACTGC
AGAGGGCCCTGCGTATGAGTGCAAGTGGGTTTTAGGACCAGGATGAGGCGGGGTGGGGGTGCCTACCTGA
CGACCGACCCCGACCCACTGGACAAGCACCCAACCCCCATTCCCCAAATTGCGCATCCCCTATCAGAGAG
GGGGAGGGGAAACAGGATGCGGCGAGGCGCGTGCGCACTGCCAGCTTCAGCACCGCGGACAGTGCCTTCG
CCCCCGCCTGGCGGCGCGCGCCACCGCCGCCTCAGCACTGAAGGCGCGCTGACGTCACTCGCCGGTCCCC
CGCAAACTCCCCTTCCCGGCCACCTTGGTCGCGTCCGCGCCGCCGCCGGCCCAGCCGGACCGCACCACGC
GAGGCGCGAGATAGGGGGGCACGGGCGCGACCATCTGCGCTGCGGCGCCGGCGACTCAGCGCTGCCTCAG
TCTGCGGTGGGCAGCGGAGGAGTCGTGTCGTGCCTGAGAGCGCAGTCAGATATCGTTTAAACTCCGGAAT
AACTTCGTATAGGATACTTTATACGAAGTTATGCAGAATGGTAGCTGGATTGTAGCTGCTATTAGCAATA
TGAAACCTCTTAATAACTTCGTATAGCATACATTATACGAAGTTATAACGCGCCACTAGTGAATTCGAGC
TCGGTACCTAGTCCAGGGTCAGGCGCTCCAGGGGTGGCAGCTGCAGGGCGTCGGCAAATCCCAGTTCTGA
CAGCTTCTGATGTGCTTCTGCGTAATCTGCGAAAAAAGCATCCTCGTCGGCTGCATACTTATCGACCAGA
GGTCTGAACACGGGATCGGACAGCAGGGCTTTGTCGCTGGGCAGCTGCAGCAGCCCTTCCTTCTCTCCAC
TCAGCAGTTCAGTAAAGTAAGAATTGTCGAAAATCAGGGGGTTGCTTGTCCAGGGTCCCTCGAAGCCTGA
CCTTTCCTTATGAGCGGCGCCAATGGTGTGCCCTCCAGACAGTGCGACGATATCCTGGTCAGTCAGGCCC
ATAGCTTTCCCAAACACATCTCGCAGATGGTCGGAGCCCTTTGTCGGATCTGGCAGGCGCCCCTCTGGAG
GTGGTTCTGGTTTGTCCTCCCGTCCTGGGTGGAAAGGCACCTTGGGGCCCCCAGTGACCTCCACAGCGAC
CACTCCTGCCAGCTGATAAAAATCGGCGTAGGACAGAATTGGGAACTCTGCTTTCAGAGGTTCCAGCAGC
CGCACGGCGATGTCCAGCCCATTGTTGGCACTATGTGCCAGTTCAGCAGGGTGCTTGATTGTTCCAAAGG
GTCCGCCTGTTTTGGTTCCCTTGTCAAAGGTGCCTGCGCTGTGGAAAGCCAGTCTCAGCATCAGAGGTGC
GCACCTCTTTTCTGCGATAAACCCTCTCAGCTTCTTCTTGGCTTTCTCCACGGCATCCTGGTAGTCTGCG
GACACTGTTGGGTATGATTTCCCACCGGTGGTGCTGTCCAGGCCCAGCAGGGGGTTGGGGATGGGCTTGC
CCATGGTGGCGTACCCGGGGATCCTCTAGAGTCGACCTGCAGGCATGCAAGCTTTACTAGTGGTGGCGCT
AGCATAACTTCGTATAAAGTATCCTATACGAAGTTATTTGCCTTAACCCAGAAATTATCACTGTTATTCT
TTAGAATGGTGCAAAGAATAACTTCGTATAATGTATGCTATACGAAGTTATGGCGCGCCAATCAACCTCT
GGATTACAAAATTTGTGAAAGATTGACTGGTATTCTTAACTATGTTGCTCCTTTTACGCTATGTGGATAC
GCTGCTTTAATGCCTTTGTATCATGCTATTGCTTCCCGTATGGCTTTCATTTTCTCCTCCTTGTATAAAT
CCTGGTTGCTGTCTCTTTATGAGGAGTTGTGGCCCGTTGTCAGGCAACGTGGCGTGGTGTGCACTGTGTT
TGCTGACGCAACCCCCACTGGTTGGGGCATTGCCACCACCTGTCAGCTCCTTTCCGGGACTTTCGCTTTC
CCCCTCCCTATTGCCACGGCGGAACTCATCGCCGCCTGCCTTGCCCGCTGCTGGACAGGGGCTCGGCTGT
TGGGCACTGACAATTCCGTGGTGTTGTCGGGGAAGCTGACGTCCTTTCCATGGCTGCTCGCCTGTGTTGC
CACCTGGATTCTGCGCGGGACGTCCTTCTGCTACGTCCCTTCGGCCCTCAATCCAGCGGACCTTCCTTCC
CGCGGCCTGCTGCCGGCTCTGCGGCCTCTTCCGCGTCTTCGCCTTCGCCCTCAGACGAGTCGGATCTCCC
TTTGGGCCGCCTCCCCGCCTGGATCCTGTGCCTTCTAGTTGCCAGCCATCTGTTGTTTGCCCCTCCCCCG
TGCCTTCCTTGACCCTGGAAGGTGCCACTCCCACTGTCCTTTCCTAATAAAATGAGGAAATTGCATCGCA
TTGTCTGAGTAGGTGTCATTCTATTCTGGGGGGTGGGGTGGGGCAGGACAGCAAGGGGGAGGATTGGGAA
GACAATAGCAGGCATGCTGGGGATGCGGTGGGCTCTATGGCAGGAACCCCTAGTGATGGAGTTGGCCACT
CCCTCTCTGCGCGCTCGCTCGCTCACTGAGGCCGGGCGACCAAAGGTCGCCCGACGCCCGGGCTTTGCCC
GGGCGGCCTCAGTGAGCGAGCGAGCGCGCAGCTGCCTGCAGGGGCGCCTGATGCGGTATTTTCTCCTTAC
GCATCTGTGCGGTATTTCACACCGCATA
[95 nt withheld, positions 2829-2923]
T
[46 nt withheld, positions 2925-2970]
C
[141 nt withheld, positions 2972-3112]
CCTTTGACGTTGGAGTCCACGTTCTTT
[37 nt withheld, positions 3140-3176]
ACTCTATCTCGGGCTATTCTTTTGATTTATAAGGGATTTTGCCGATTTCGGTCTATTGGTTAAAAAATGA
GCTGATTTAACAAAAATTTAACGCGAATTTTAACAAAATATTAACGTTTACAATTTTATGGTGCACTCTC
AGTACAATCTGCTCTGATGCCGCATAGTTAAGCCAGCCCCGACACCCGCCAACACCCGCTGACGCGCCCT
GACGGGCTTGTCTGCTCCCGGCATCCGCTTACAGACAAGCTGTGACCGTCTCCGGGAGCTGCATGTGTCA
GAGGTTTTCACCGTCATCACCGAAACGCGCGAGACGAAAGGGCCTCGTGATACGCCTATTTTTATAGGTT
AATGTCATGATAATAATGGTTTCTTAGACGTCAGGTGGCACTTTTCGGGGAAATGTGCGCGGAACCCCTA
TTTGTTTATTTTTCTAAATACATTCAAATATGTATCCGCTCATGAGACAATAACCCTGATAAATGCTTCA
ATAATATTGAAAAAGGAAGAGTATGAGTATTCAACATTTCCGTGTCGCCCTTATTCCCTTTTTTGCGGCA
TTTTGCCTTCCTGTTTTTGCTCACCCAGAAACGCTGGTGAAAGTAAAAGATGCTGAAGATCAGTTGGGTG
CACGAGTGGGTTACATCGAACTGGATCTCAACAGCGGTAAGATCCTTGAGAGTTTTCGCCCCGAAGAACG
TTTTCCAATGATGAGCACTTTTAAAGTTCTGCTATGTGGCGCGGTATTATCCCGTATTGACGCCGGGCAA
GAGCAACTCGGTCGCCGCATACACTATTCTCAGAATGACTTGGTTGAGTACTCACCAGTCACAGAAAAGC
ATCTTACGGATGGCATGACAGTAAGAGAATTATGCAGTGCTGCCATAACCATGAGTGATAACACTGCGGC
CAACTTACTTCTGACAACGATCGGAGGACCGAAGGAGCTAACCGCTTTTTTGCACAACATGGGGGATCAT
GTAACTCGCCTTGATCGTTGGGAACCGGAGCTGAATGAAGCCATACCAAACGACGAGCGTGACACCACGA
TGCCTGTAGCAATGGCAACAACGTTGCGCAAACTATTAACTGGCGAACTACTTACTCTAGCTTCCCGGCA
ACAATTAATAGACTGGATGGAGGCGGATAAAGTTGCAGGACCACTTCTGCGCTCGGCCCTTCCGGCTGGC
TGGTTTATTGCTGATAAATCTGGAGCCGGTGAGCGTGGGTCTCGCGGTATCATTGCAGCACTGGGGCCAG
ATGGTAAGCCCTCCCGTATCGTAGTTATCTACACGACGGGGAGTCAGGCAACTATGGATGAACGAAATAG
ACAGATCGCTGAGATAGGTGCCTCACTGATTAAGCATTGGTAACTGTCAGACCAAGTTTACTCATATATA
CTTTAGATTGATTTAAAACTTCATTTTTAATTTAAAAGGATCTAGGTGAAGATCCTTTTTGATAATCTCA
TGACCAAAATCCCTTAACGTGAGTTTTCGTTCCACTGAGCGTCAGACCCCGTAGAAAAGATCAAAGGATC
TTCTTGAGATCCTTTTTTTCTGCGCGTAATCTGCTGCTTGCAAACAAAAAAACCACCGCTACCAGCGGTG
GTTTGTTTGCCGGATCAAGAGCTACCAACTCTTTTTCCGAAGGTAACTGGCTTCAGCAGAGCGCAGATAC
CAAATACTGTTCTTCTAGTGTAGCCGTAGTTAGGCCACCACTTCAAGAACTCTGTAGCACCGCCTACATA
CCTCGCTCTGCTAATCCTGTTACCAGTGGCTGCTGCCAGTGGCGATAAGTCGTGTCTTACCGGGTTGGAC
TCAAGACGATAGTTACCGGATAAGGCGCAGCGGTCGGGCTGAACGGGGGGTTCGTGCACACAGCCCAGCT
TGGAGCGAACGACCTACACCGAACTGAGATACCTACAGCGTGAGCTATGAGAAAGCGCCACGCTTCCCGA
AGGGAGAAAGGCGGACAGGTATCCGGTAAGCGGCAGGGTCGGAACAGGAGAGCGCACGAGGGAGCTTCCA
GGGGGAAACGCCTGGTATCTTTATAGTCCTGTCGGGTTTCGCCACCTCTGACTTGAGCGTCGATTTTTGT
GATGCTCGTCAGGGGGGCGGAGCCTATGGAAAAACGCCAGCAACGCGGCCTTTTTACGGTTCCTGGCCTT
TTGCTGGCCTTTTGCTCACATGT
Features (pLannotate 1.2.2; 23 found; start..end, strand, type, name):
     12..39      +  repeat_region  AAV2 ITR (fragment): inverted terminal repeat of adeno-associated virus serotype 2 inverted
     68..95      +  repeat_region  AAV2 ITR (fragment): inverted terminal repeat of adeno-associated virus serotype 2 inverted
    158..605     +  promoter       hSyn promoter: human synapsin I promoter; confers neuron-specific expression (Kügler et al., 2003)
    629..662     +  protein_bind   lox2272: Cre-mediated recombination occurs in the 8-bp core sequence (GGATACTT). lox2272 sites are compatible with each other, but incompatible with loxP or loxN sites (Lee and Saito, 1988). Cre recombinase
    663..712     -  intron         β-globin intron (fragment): internally truncated intron from human β-globin
    713..746     +  protein_bind   loxP: Cre-mediated recombination occurs in the 8-bp core sequence (GCATACAT). Cre recombinase
    761..778     +  misc_feature   MCS (fragment): pUC18/19 multiple cloning site
    784..810     -  CDS            NES: nuclear export signal from the HIV Rev protein (Fischer et al., 1995)
    817..1563    -  CDS            APX1: APX1_PEA - Also known as APPX1. Experimental evidence at protein level: Swiss-Prot protein existence level 1. Plays a key role in hydrogen peroxide removal. From Pisum sativum (Garden pea).
   1621..1664    +  misc_feature   MCS (fragment): pUC18/19 multiple cloning site
   1684..1717    -  protein_bind   lox2272: Cre-mediated recombination occurs in the 8-bp core sequence (GGATACTT). lox2272 sites are compatible with each other, but incompatible with loxP or loxN sites (Lee and Saito, 1988). Cre recombinase
   1718..1767    -  intron         β-globin intron (fragment): internally truncated intron from human β-globin
   1768..1801    -  protein_bind   loxP: Cre-mediated recombination occurs in the 8-bp core sequence (GCATACAT). Cre recombinase
   1810..2398    +  misc_feature   WPRE: woodchuck hepatitis virus posttranscriptional regulatory element
   2406..2630    +  polyA_signal   bGH poly(A) signal: bovine growth hormone polyadenylation signal
   2632..2772    +  repeat_region  AAV2 ITR: inverted terminal repeat of adeno-associated virus serotype 2 inverted
   2777..2828    -  misc_feature   bom (fragment): basis of mobility region from pBR322
   2847..3302    +  rep_origin     f1 ori (sequence partly withheld): f1 bacteriophage origin of replication; arrow indicates direction of (+) strand synthesis
   3303..3352    -  misc_feature   bom (fragment): basis of mobility region from pBR322
   3454..3489    -  CDS            rop (fragment): Rop protein, which maintains plasmids at low copy number; rop
   3584..3688    +  promoter       AmpR promoter: bla
   3689..4549    +  CDS            AmpR: β-lactamase; bla; confers resistance to ampicillin, carbenicillin, and related antibiotics
   4720..5308    +  rep_origin     ori: high-copy-number ColE1/pMB1/pBR322/pUC origin of replication
