[The description below was written by a language model from this plasmid's Addgene catalogue record and pLannotate feature annotations shown in this document.]
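Description:
pAAV-VTKS2-V5-APEX2-NES is an adeno-associated virus transfer plasmid built on the pAAV-VTKS2 backbone for Cre-dependent expression of a cytosolic APEX2 peroxidase in neurons. It is maintained in E. coli as a high-copy plasmid through a ColE1/pUC-type origin with ampicillin selection (β-lactamase under its own promoter), and it also carries an f1 phage origin. The expression cassette is flanked by AAV2 inverted terminal repeats, which direct replication and packaging of the intervening DNA into AAV particles. The right ITR is annotated in full, whereas only short fragments of the left one were detected in the sequencing result. That is common for these structured repeats but could also reflect a partial deletion.

Between the ITRs, the human synapsin I promoter confers neuron-specific transcription. Downstream lies a double-floxed inverted (DIO/FLEx-type) cassette. A lox2272/loxP pair in forward orientation and a matching pair in reverse orientation bracket the coding sequence, which sits on the antisense strand relative to the promoter. The two sites of each pair are separated by short spacers annotated as β-globin intron fragments. In the absence of Cre no functional transcript is made. Cre recombination between the incompatible lox pairs inverts the insert and locks it in the sense orientation. The insert is APEX2, an engineered ascorbate peroxidase (annotated by homology to pea APX1), fused to an HIV Rev nuclear export signal that keeps it out of the nucleus. The V5 epitope tag named in the record is not separately annotated in the feature table. A WPRE and bovine growth hormone polyadenylation signal enhance transcript stability and processing.

The plasmid belongs to a viral toolkit for nervous system studies. APEX2 constructs of this kind are generally used for proximity labelling or electron microscopy contrast in Cre-defined neuronal populations.
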