Addgene plasmid #178702: pAAV-VTKS2-V5-APEX2-NES
Purpose: AAV vector for Cre-dependent transgene expression of V5-APEX2-NES in neurons under the control of the hSyn1 promoter (Kugler et al 2003)
Depositing lab: Jordane Dimidschstein. Depositing organization: Broad Institute. Publication: A versatile viral toolkit for functional discovery in the nervous system. Pouchelon G, Vergara J, McMahon J, Gorissen BL, Lin JD, Vormstein-Schneider D, Niehaus JL, Burbridge TJ, Wester JC, Sherer M, Fernandez-Otero M, Allaway KC, Pelkey K, Chittajallu R, McBain CJ, Fan M, Nasse JS, Wildenberg GA, Fishell G, Dimidschstein J. Cell Rep Methods. 2022 May 26;2(6):100225. doi: 10.1016/j.crmeth.2022.100225. eCollection 2022 Jun 20. PubMed 35784651.
Backbone
  Vector backbone: pAAV-VTKS2
  Vector type: AAV
Growth in bacteria
  Bacterial resistance: Ampicillin, 100 μg/mL
  Growth temperature: 37°C
  Growth strain: NEB Stable
  Copy number: High Copy
Gene/Insert
  Gene/Insert name: V5-APEX2-NES
  Species: Synthetic
  Cloning method: Gibson Cloning
Terms and licenses: Academic/Nonprofit Terms; Industry Terms: Not Available to Industry
How to cite: pAAV-VTKS2-V5-APEX2-NES was a gift from Jordane Dimidschstein (Addgene plasmid # 178702 ; http://n2t.net/addgene:178702 ; RRID:Addgene_178702)
